Addgene plasmid #217197: pCMV-hAT-14_Crp
Purpose: Mammalian expression vector for expression of hAT-14_Crp transposase (CMV promoter)
Depositing lab: Yong E Zhang. Depositing organization: Institute of Zoology, Chinese Academy of Sciences. Publication: Heterologous survey of 130 DNA transposons in human cells highlights their functional divergence and expands the genome engineering toolbox. Zhang T, Tan S, Tang N, Li Y, Zhang C, Sun J, Guo Y, Gao H, Cai Y, Sun W, Wang C, Fu L, Ma H, Wu Y, Hu X, Zhang X, Gee P, Yan W, Zhao Y, Chen Q, Guo B, Wang H, Zhang YE. Cell. 2024 Jul 11;187(14):3741-3760.e30. doi: 10.1016/j.cell.2024.05.007. Epub 2024 Jun 5. PubMed 38843831.
Backbone
  Vector backbone: pCMV
  Vector type: Mammalian Expression
Growth in bacteria
  Bacterial resistance: Ampicillin, 100 μg/mL
  Growth temperature: 37°C
  Growth strain: DH5alpha
  Copy number: High Copy
Gene/Insert
  Gene/Insert name: hAT-14_Crp transposase
  Species: Synthetic
  Cloning method: Restriction Enzyme; 5′ cloning site Unknown (unknown if destroyed); 3′ cloning site Unknown (unknown if destroyed)
Terms and licenses: Academic/Nonprofit Terms; Industry Terms: Not Available to Industry
How to cite: pCMV-hAT-14_Crp was a gift from Yong E Zhang (Addgene plasmid # 217197 ; http://n2t.net/addgene:217197 ; RRID:Addgene_217197)
