[The description below was written by a language model from this plasmid's Addgene catalogue record and pLannotate feature annotations shown in this document.]
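Description:
pCMV-hAT-14_Crp is a 6,155-nt mammalian expression plasmid built on a pCMV backbone and designed to produce the hAT-14_Crp transposase, a synthetic coding sequence for a hAT-superfamily DNA transposon enzyme, in cultured mammalian cells. It is propagated in E. coli as a high-copy plasmid through a ColE1/pUC-type origin and is selected with ampicillin via the β-lactamase gene and its native promoter. An f1 phage origin is also present.

The expression cassette opens with the human cytomegalovirus immediate-early enhancer and promoter, followed by a T7 promoter. It closes with a reverse-oriented SP6 promoter and the bovine growth hormone polyadenylation signal. The automated annotation assigns no feature to the roughly 1.7 kb between the T7 and SP6 sites, and this gap is presumably where the transposase open reading frame sits. The cloning sites are recorded as unknown, and no epitope tag or reporter is annotated. The flanking phage promoters could in principle support in vitro transcription or serve as sequencing primer sites.

Downstream, an SV40 early promoter and SV40 poly(A) signal flank only a short fragment annotated as a bleomycin-resistance protein, so a functional mammalian selection marker appears to be absent and the plasmid is best suited to transient transfection. Small remnants of lac regulatory elements, lacI, a pBR322 bom region and an HIV-1 LTR-like fragment are backbone leftovers. The record places the construct in a survey of many DNA transposons tested in human cells for genome engineering. There it would supply the transposase as a helper, although the record does not describe the matching transposon donor.
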