Features (pLannotate 1.2.2; 19 found; start..end, strand, type, name):
      1..380     +  enhancer       CMV enhancer: human cytomegalovirus immediate early enhancer
    381..584     +  promoter       CMV promoter: human cytomegalovirus (CMV) immediate early promoter
    580..613     +  LTR            5' LTR (truncated) (fragment): truncated 5' long terminal repeat (LTR) from HIV-1
    629..647     +  promoter       T7 promoter: promoter for bacteriophage T7 RNA polymerase
   2343..2361    -  promoter       SP6 promoter: promoter for bacteriophage SP6 RNA polymerase
   2387..2611    +  polyA_signal   bGH poly(A) signal: bovine growth hormone polyadenylation signal
   2615..2636    +  promoter       SV40 promoter (fragment): SV40 enhancer and early promoter
   2657..3085    +  rep_origin     f1 ori (sequence partly withheld): f1 bacteriophage origin of replication; arrow indicates direction of (+) strand synthesis
   3099..3428    +  promoter       SV40 promoter: SV40 enhancer and early promoter
   3441..3599    +  CDS            ble (fragment): BLE_KLEPN - Experimental evidence at protein level: Swiss-Prot protein existence level 1. Binding protein with a strong affinity to the bleomycin family of antibiotics. Binds to CL990; an antimitotic-antibiotic compound. From Klebsiella pneumoniae.
   3594..3715    +  polyA_signal   SV40 poly(A) signal: SV40 polyadenylation signal
   3788..3804    -  protein_bind   lac operator: The lac repressor binds to the lac operator to inhibit transcription in E. coli. This inhibition can be relieved by adding lactose or isopropyl-β-D-thiogalactopyranoside (IPTG). lac repressor encoded by lacI
   3812..3842    -  promoter       lac promoter: promoter for the E. coli lac operon
   3857..3878    -  protein_bind   CAP binding site: CAP binding activates transcription in the presence of cAMP. E. coli catabolite activator protein
   3891..3983    -  CDS            lacI (fragment): lac repressor; lacI; The lac repressor binds to the lac operator to inhibit transcription in E. coli. This inhibition can be relieved by adding lactose or isopropyl-β-D-thiogalactopyranoside (IPTG).
   4166..4754    -  rep_origin     ori: high-copy-number ColE1/pMB1/pBR322/pUC origin of replication
   4925..5785    -  CDS            AmpR: β-lactamase; bla; confers resistance to ampicillin, carbenicillin, and related antibiotics
   5786..5890    -  promoter       AmpR promoter: bla
   5949..6001    -  misc_feature   bom (fragment): basis of mobility region from pBR322
>Addgene plasmid #217197 | pCMV-hAT-14_Crp | addgene full sequence | sequence record 442014 | Addgene NGS Result
GACATTGATTATTGACTAGTTATTAATAGTAATCAATTACGGGGTCATTAGTTCATAGCCCATATATGGA
GTTCCGCGTTACATAACTTACGGTAAATGGCCCGCCTGGCTGACCGCCCAACGACCCCCGCCCATTGACG
TCAATAATGACGTATGTTCCCATAGTAACGCCAATAGGGACTTTCCATTGACGTCAATGGGTGGAGTATT
TACGGTAAACTGCCCACTTGGCAGTACATCAAGTGTATCATATGCCAAGTACGCCCCCTATTGACGTCAA
TGACGGTAAATGGCCCGCCTGGCATTATGCCCAGTACATGACCTTATGGGACTTTCCTACTTGGCAGTAC
ATCTACGTATTAGTCATCGCTATTACCATGGTGATGCGGTTTTGGCAGTACATCAATGGGCGTGGATAGC
GGTTTGACTCACGGGGATTTCCAAGTCTCCACCCCATTGACGTCAATGGGAGTTTGTTTTGGCACCAAAA
TCAACGGGACTTTCCAAAATGTCGTAACAACTCCGCCCCATTGACGCAAATGGGCGGTAGGCGTGTACGG
TGGGAGGTCTATATAAGCAGAGCTCTCTGGCTAACTAGAGAACCCACTGCTTACTGGCTTATCGAAATTA
ATACGACTCACTATAGGGAGACCCAAGCTTGGTACCGAGCTCGGATCCACTAGTAACGGCCGCCAGTGTG
CTGGAATTCGCCGCCACCATGAGCGCCTTTGTGTCAGGTAGCAGCCGCAAATGTGATACCCAGCGCGCGG
AAAAATTAACCGAGCTGCTGTGCACCATGATTACCGAAGATATGCTGCCGGTGAGCGTTGTTGAAGGCGC
GGGCTTTCGTGCGTTAATGAGCTTTGTGGAGCCTGAGTACCATGTGCCTGGTCGCCAAACCGTTACCAGC
CAACTGGAACGCTGGTATGAGAACTGCGTGAACTCATTACGTGAGCGCTTAGGCAAAGCGGACAAAGTGG
CGTTCACCACCGATTGCTGGACCGCGTTAAACGCGGAAAGCTACATGACCGTGACCTGCCACTATATTGA
AAACTGGGAACTGCGCAGCGCCGTTTTACAGACCGAAAGCATGCCTGAACGTCACACCGCGGAGAACATT
GCCGAAAAGCTGAACGCCGCGGTTGAACGTTGGGGCCTGGAAGGTCGCGTTTTAGCATGCGTGCACGATA
ACGCCAGCAACGTGGTGTTAGCGAACATGCCTCGCTACGTGGCGTGGGAAAGCGTTAACTGCTTCGCGCA
CACCTTACAGCTGGCGATTAACGATGGCTTCAGCGGCAGCGTGGATCATGTTATCGCGGCGGCGTCACGT
TTAGTTGCGCACTTCCACCATAGCACCGTGGCGGCAAAGGCATTAGAACGCAAGCAGACCCAGTTACAGG
CCAAACAGCATCATCTGATTCAGAGCTGCAAGACCCATTGGAACAGCGCCTATGAGATGTTCGAGCGCTT
AAGCGAACAGCGCTGGCCTATAACTGCTGTGCTGAGCGATCGCAGCGTGACCAAAGTTAGCGACGCGCAA
ACCTTAGAGCTGCAGGATGAACAGTGGCAGCTGATCGAGGACATTCTGCCTGTGCTGAGCACCCTGAAAT
GTGCCACGACTGCCATGTCAGCGGAACATAGCGCCAGCATTAGCAACATCTACCCGATTTGCAACAGCCT
GCTGAACACCCATCTGAAAAGCGAGACTGCAGGCAAAAGCGGCAAAATTGCGGATTTCAAGAGCGCGGTT
CGCCGTAGCCTGGAACATCGCATGAAGCCGAACGATCCGGCGATTATCAATCGCCCGGCCCTGATTGCAA
GCATGCTGGACCCTCGCCATAAGCACTTACAGTTCCTGCTGCCTGCGATTCAGATTGCGGCGAAGAGCAA
ATTAATGCAGCTGGCGAGCTTCTTAGAGAGCGAAGCCGCACCTAGCGCAGTTGCAGAACCTGCGGAACCT
ACTGAACCGGCGGCAAAAAAACCGGGCGAAACGGAAAAAAAAAGCGCGATCGCCATGTTACTGGGCGAGG
ATTATGCGAAGAAAACCGATGGCAACGCCGTGGAAAACGAGCTGGAAAACTATTTCCGCGAGCCTTGCCC
TAGCCTGGAATGTAACCCGCTGGAGTGGTGGAAGGTTAACGCACAGCGCTTTCCGCGTTTAGCGAAACTG
GCCAAGAGCTATCTGTGTATCCCGGGTAGCAGCGTTCCTGCAGAACGTGTGTTTAGCACCGCAGGCCTGA
CTAGCAAAAGCGTGGTGCTGAAAACTGATACCCGCGCCTGTCAGCATGTGAACTTCAGCCAGTGATGAGC
GGCCGCTCGAGCATGCATCTAGAGGGCCCTATTCTATAGTGTCACCTAAATGCTAGAGCTCGCTGATCAG
CCTCGACTGTGCCTTCTAGTTGCCAGCCATCTGTTGTTTGCCCCTCCCCCGTGCCTTCCTTGACCCTGGA
AGGTGCCACTCCCACTGTCCTTTCCTAATAAAATGAGGAAATTGCATCGCATTGTCTGAGTAGGTGTCAT
TCTATTCTGGGGGGTGGGGTGGGGCAGGACAGCAAGGGGGAGGATTGGGAAGACAATAGCAGGCATGCTG
GGGATGCGGTGGGCTCTATGGCTTCTGAGGCGGAAAGAACCAGCTGGGGCTCTAGGGGGTATCCCC
[124 nt withheld, positions 2657-2780]
C
[91 nt withheld, positions 2782-2872]
A
[49 nt withheld, positions 2874-2922]
CCTTTGACGTTGGAGTCCACGTTCTTT
[37 nt withheld, positions 2950-2986]
ACCCTATCTCGGTCTATTCTTTTGATTTATAAGGGATTTTGCCGATTTCGGCCTATTGGTTAAAAAATGA
GCTGATTTAACAAAAATTTAACGCGAATTAATTCTGTGGAATGTGTGTCAGTTAGGGTGTGGAAAGTCCC
CAGGCTCCCCAGCAGGCAGAAGTATGCAAAGCATGCATCTCAATTAGTCAGCAACCAGGTGTGGAAAGTC
CCCAGGCTCCCCAGCAGGCAGAAGTATGCAAAGCATGCATCTCAATTAGTCAGCAACCATAGTCCCGCCC
CTAACTCCGCCCATCCCGCCCCTAACTCCGCCCAGTTCCGCCCATTCTCCGCCCCATGGCTGACTAATTT
TTTTTATTTATGCAGAGGCCGAGGCCGCCTCTGCCTCTGAGCTATTCCAGAAGTAGTGAGGAGGCTTTTT
TGGAGGCCTAGGCTTTTGCAAAAAGCTCCCCGAAATGACCGACCAAGCGACGCCCAACCTGCCATCACGA
GATTTCGATTCCACCGCCGCCTTCTATGAAAGGTTGGGCTTCGGAATCGTTTTCCGGGACGCCGGCTGGA
TGATCCTCCAGCGCGGGGATCTCATGCTGGAGTTCTTCGCCCACCCCAACTTGTTTATTGCAGCTTATAA
TGGTTACAAATAAAGCAATAGCATCACAAATTTCACAAATAAAGCATTTTTTTCACTGCATTCTAGTTGT
GGTTTGTCCAAACTCATCAATGTATCTTATCATGTCTGTATACCGTCGACCTCTAGCTAGAGCTTGGCGT
AATCATGGTCATAGCTGTTTCCTGTGTGAAATTGTTATCCGCTCACAATTCCACACAACATACGAGCCGG
AAGCATAAAGTGTAAAGCCTGGGGTGCCTAATGAGTGAGCTAACTCACATTAATTGCGTTGCGCTCACTG
CCCGCTTTCCAGTCGGGAAACCTGTCGTGCCAGCTGCATTAATGAATCGGCCAACGCGCGGGGAGAGGCG
GTTTGCGTATTGGGCGCTCTTCCGCTTCCTCGCTCACTGACTCGCTGCGCTCGGTCGTTCGGCTGCGGCG
AGCGGTATCAGCTCACTCAAAGGCGGTAATACGGTTATCCACAGAATCAGGGGATAACGCAGGAAAGAAC
ATGTGAGCAAAAGGCCAGCAAAAGGCCAGGAACCGTAAAAAGGCCGCGTTGCTGGCGTTTTTCCATAGGC
TCCGCCCCCCTGACGAGCATCACAAAAATCGACGCTCAAGTCAGAGGTGGCGAAACCCGACAGGACTATA
AAGATACCAGGCGTTTCCCCCTGGAAGCTCCCTCGTGCGCTCTCCTGTTCCGACCCTGCCGCTTACCGGA
TACCTGTCCGCCTTTCTCCCTTCGGGAAGCGTGGCGCTTTCTCATAGCTCACGCTGTAGGTATCTCAGTT
CGGTGTAGGTCGTTCGCTCCAAGCTGGGCTGTGTGCACGAACCCCCCGTTCAGCCCGACCGCTGCGCCTT
ATCCGGTAACTATCGTCTTGAGTCCAACCCGGTAAGACACGACTTATCGCCACTGGCAGCAGCCACTGGT
AACAGGATTAGCAGAGCGAGGTATGTAGGCGGTGCTACAGAGTTCTTGAAGTGGTGGCCTAACTACGGCT
ACACTAGAAGAACAGTATTTGGTATCTGCGCTCTGCTGAAGCCAGTTACCTTCGGAAAAAGAGTTGGTAG
CTCTTGATCCGGCAAACAAACCACCGCTGGTAGCGGTGGTTTTTTTGTTTGCAAGCAGCAGATTACGCGC
AGAAAAAAAGGATCTCAAGAAGATCCTTTGATCTTTTCTACGGGGTCTGACGCTCAGTGGAACGAAAACT
CACGTTAAGGGATTTTGGTCATGAGATTATCAAAAAGGATCTTCACCTAGATCCTTTTAAATTAAAAATG
AAGTTTTAAATCAATCTAAAGTATATATGAGTAAACTTGGTCTGACAGTTACCAATGCTTAATCAGTGAG
GCACCTATCTCAGCGATCTGTCTATTTCGTTCATCCATAGTTGCCTGACTCCCCGTCGTGTAGATAACTA
CGATACGGGAGGGCTTACCATCTGGCCCCAGTGCTGCAATGATACCGCGAGACCCACGCTCACCGGCTCC
AGATTTATCAGCAATAAACCAGCCAGCCGGAAGGGCCGAGCGCAGAAGTGGTCCTGCAACTTTATCCGCC
TCCATCCAGTCTATTAATTGTTGCCGGGAAGCTAGAGTAAGTAGTTCGCCAGTTAATAGTTTGCGCAACG
TTGTTGCCATTGCTACAGGCATCGTGGTGTCACGCTCGTCGTTTGGTATGGCTTCATTCAGCTCCGGTTC
CCAACGATCAAGGCGAGTTACATGATCCCCCATGTTGTGCAAAAAAGCGGTTAGCTCCTTCGGTCCTCCG
ATCGTTGTCAGAAGTAAGTTGGCCGCAGTGTTATCACTCATGGTTATGGCAGCACTGCATAATTCTCTTA
CTGTCATGCCATCCGTAAGATGCTTTTCTGTGACTGGTGAGTACTCAACCAAGTCATTCTGAGAATAGTG
TATGCGGCGACCGAGTTGCTCTTGCCCGGCGTCAATACGGGATAATACCGCGCCACATAGCAGAACTTTA
AAAGTGCTCATCATTGGAAAACGTTCTTCGGGGCGAAAACTCTCAAGGATCTTACCGCTGTTGAGATCCA
GTTCGATGTAACCCACTCGTGCACCCAACTGATCTTCAGCATCTTTTACTTTCACCAGCGTTTCTGGGTG
AGCAAAAACAGGAAGGCAAAATGCCGCAAAAAAGGGAATAAGGGCGACACGGAAATGTTGAATACTCATA
CTCTTCCTTTTTCAATATTATTGAAGCATTTATCAGGGTTATTGTCTCATGAGCGGATACATATTTGAAT
GTATTTAGAAAAATAAACAAATAGGGGTTCCGCGCACATTTCCCCGAAAAGTGCCACCTGACGTCGACGG
ATCGGGAGATCTCCCGATCCCCTATGGTGCACTCTCAGTACAATCTGCTCTGATGCCGCATAGTTAAGCC
AGTATCTGCTCCCTGCTTGTGTGTTGGAGGTCGCTGAGTAGTGCGCGAGCAAAATTTAAGCTACAACAAG
GCAAGGCTTGACCGACAATTGCATGAAGAATCTGCTTAGGGTTAGGCGTTTTGCGCTGCTTCGCGATGTA
CGGGCCAGATATACGCGTT
